Addgene plasmid #124476: pSPgRNA_BLK_E2-3
Purpose: For CRISPR-mediated epigenome editing of human BLK gene locus
Depositing lab: Iouri Chepelev. Depositing organization: Cincinnati Children's Hospital Medical Center. Publication: Haplotype-specific chromatin looping reveals genetic interactions of regulatory regions modulating gene expression in 8p23.1. Saint Just Ribeiro M, Tripathi P, Namjou B, Harley JB, Chepelev I. Front Genet. 2022 Sep 7;13:1008582. doi: 10.3389/fgene.2022.1008582. eCollection 2022. PubMed 36160011.
Backbone
  Vector backbone: pSPgRNA (Addgene #47108)
  Vector type: Mammalian Expression
Growth in bacteria
  Bacterial resistance: Ampicillin, 100 μg/mL
  Growth temperature: 37°C
  Growth strain: DH5alpha
  Copy number: High Copy
Gene/Insert
  Gene/Insert name: BLK_E2-3_gRNA (alt name: BLK_LA35)
  gRNA/shRNA sequence: TCTGCATTAGAGGGCCTAGC
  Species: H. sapiens (human)
  Insert size (bp): 20
  Entrez Gene: BLK (a.k.a. MODY11)
  Cloning method: Restriction Enzyme; 5′ cloning site Unknown (unknown if destroyed); 3′ cloning site Unknown (unknown if destroyed)
  Sequencing primers: 5′ hU6-F; 3′ T3
Terms and licenses: Academic/Nonprofit Terms; Industry Terms: Not Available to Industry
How to cite: pSPgRNA_BLK_E2-3 was a gift from Iouri Chepelev (Addgene plasmid # 124476 ; http://n2t.net/addgene:124476 ; RRID:Addgene_124476)
