[The description below was written by a language model from this plasmid's Addgene catalogue record and pLannotate feature annotations shown in this document.]
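Description:
pSPgRNA_BLK_E2-3 is a small (about 3.2 kb) mammalian guide RNA expression plasmid built on the pSPgRNA backbone. It carries a single 20-nucleotide spacer, designated BLK_E2-3 (also called BLK_LA35), directed at the human BLK gene locus. The spacer lies in the gap between the human U6 promoter, an RNA polymerase III promoter suited to producing short, uncapped transcripts, and the Streptococcus pyogenes Cas9 guide RNA scaffold. Transcription therefore yields a complete single guide RNA able to recruit SpCas9 or its derivatives to the target site. The plasmid encodes no Cas9 protein or effector domain and has no mammalian selection marker or reporter, so it must be co-delivered with a separate construct supplying the Cas9-based effector. The insert was introduced by restriction cloning, but the sites used are not recorded.

The rest of the plasmid is a standard cloning-vector skeleton. It includes a high-copy ColE1/pUC-type origin for propagation in E. coli, a β-lactamase gene with its own promoter for ampicillin selection, and an f1 phage origin. Remnants of the lac region are also present: the lac promoter, operator and CAP site, together with lacZα and lacI fragments. Flanking T3 and T7 phage promoters complete the backbone, and these leftover elements play no role in guide expression in mammalian cells.

The stated purpose is CRISPR-mediated epigenome editing of the human BLK locus, and the guide name suggests it is one of a set of guides for this locus. The record does not specify which effector it was paired with or the exact nature of the targeted element.
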