Features (pLannotate 1.2.2; 13 found; start..end, strand, type, name):
      1..241     +  promoter       U6 promoter: RNA polymerase III promoter for human U6 snRNA
    271..346     +  misc_RNA       gRNA scaffold: guide RNA scaffold for the Streptococcus pyogenes CRISPR/Cas9 system
    380..398     -  promoter       T3 promoter: promoter for bacteriophage T3 RNA polymerase
    443..459     -  protein_bind   lac operator: The lac repressor binds to the lac operator to inhibit transcription in E. coli. This inhibition can be relieved by adding lactose or isopropyl-β-D-thiogalactopyranoside (IPTG). lac repressor encoded by lacI
    467..497     -  promoter       lac promoter: promoter for the E. coli lac operon
    512..533     -  protein_bind   CAP binding site: CAP binding activates transcription in the presence of cAMP. E. coli catabolite activator protein
    546..638     -  CDS            lacI (fragment): lac repressor; lacI; The lac repressor binds to the lac operator to inhibit transcription in E. coli. This inhibition can be relieved by adding lactose or isopropyl-β-D-thiogalactopyranoside (IPTG).
    821..1409    -  rep_origin     ori: high-copy-number ColE1/pMB1/pBR322/pUC origin of replication
   1580..2440    -  CDS            AmpR: β-lactamase; bla; confers resistance to ampicillin, carbenicillin, and related antibiotics
   2441..2545    -  promoter       AmpR promoter: bla
   2598..3026    -  rep_origin     f1 ori (sequence partly withheld): f1 bacteriophage origin of replication; arrow indicates direction of (+) strand synthesis
   3031..3186    -  CDS            lacZα (fragment): LacZα fragment of β-galactosidase; lacZ fragment
   3194..3212    +  promoter       T7 promoter: promoter for bacteriophage T7 RNA polymerase
>Addgene plasmid #124476 | pSPgRNA_BLK_E2-3 | addgene full sequence | sequence record 242158 | Addgene NGS Result
GAGGGCCTATTTCCCATGATTCCTTCATATTTGCATATACGATACAAGGCTGTTAGAGAGATAATTGGAA
TTAATTTGACTGTAAACACAAAGATATTAGTACAAAATACGTGACGTAGAAAGTAATAATTTCTTGGGTA
GTTTGCAGTTTTAAAATTATGTTTTAAAATGGACTATCATATGCTTATCGTAACTTGAAAGTATTTCGAT
TTCTTGGCTTTATATATCTTGTGGAAAGGACGAAACACCGTCTGCATTAGAGGGCCTAGCGTTTTAGAGC
TAGAAATAGCAAGTTAAAATAAGGCTAGTCCGTTATCAACTTGAAAAAGTGGCACCGAGTCGGTGCTTTT
TTTCCGCGGTGGAGCTCCAGCTTTTGTTCCCTTTAGTGAGGGTTAATTGCGCGCTTGGCGTAATCATGGT
CATAGCTGTTTCCTGTGTGAAATTGTTATCCGCTCACAATTCCACACAACATACGAGCCGGAAGCATAAA
GTGTAAAGCCTGGGGTGCCTAATGAGTGAGCTAACTCACATTAATTGCGTTGCGCTCACTGCCCGCTTTC
CAGTCGGGAAACCTGTCGTGCCAGCTGCATTAATGAATCGGCCAACGCGCGGGGAGAGGCGGTTTGCGTA
TTGGGCGCTCTTCCGCTTCCTCGCTCACTGACTCGCTGCGCTCGGTCGTTCGGCTGCGGCGAGCGGTATC
AGCTCACTCAAAGGCGGTAATACGGTTATCCACAGAATCAGGGGATAACGCAGGAAAGAACATGTGAGCA
AAAGGCCAGCAAAAGGCCAGGAACCGTAAAAAGGCCGCGTTGCTGGCGTTTTTCCATAGGCTCCGCCCCC
CTGACGAGCATCACAAAAATCGACGCTCAAGTCAGAGGTGGCGAAACCCGACAGGACTATAAAGATACCA
GGCGTTTCCCCCTGGAAGCTCCCTCGTGCGCTCTCCTGTTCCGACCCTGCCGCTTACCGGATACCTGTCC
GCCTTTCTCCCTTCGGGAAGCGTGGCGCTTTCTCATAGCTCACGCTGTAGGTATCTCAGTTCGGTGTAGG
TCGTTCGCTCCAAGCTGGGCTGTGTGCACGAACCCCCCGTTCAGCCCGACCGCTGCGCCTTATCCGGTAA
CTATCGTCTTGAGTCCAACCCGGTAAGACACGACTTATCGCCACTGGCAGCAGCCACTGGTAACAGGATT
AGCAGAGCGAGGTATGTAGGCGGTGCTACAGAGTTCTTGAAGTGGTGGCCTAACTACGGCTACACTAGAA
GAACAGTATTTGGTATCTGCGCTCTGCTGAAGCCAGTTACCTTCGGAAAAAGAGTTGGTAGCTCTTGATC
CGGCAAACAAACCACCGCTGGTAGCGGTGGTTTTTTTGTTTGCAAGCAGCAGATTACGCGCAGAAAAAAA
GGATCTCAAGAAGATCCTTTGATCTTTTCTACGGGGTCTGACGCTCAGTGGAACGAAAACTCACGTTAAG
GGATTTTGGTCATGAGATTATCAAAAAGGATCTTCACCTAGATCCTTTTAAATTAAAAATGAAGTTTTAA
ATCAATCTAAAGTATATATGAGTAAACTTGGTCTGACAGTTACCAATGCTTAATCAGTGAGGCACCTATC
TCAGCGATCTGTCTATTTCGTTCATCCATAGTTGCCTGACTCCCCGTCGTGTAGATAACTACGATACGGG
AGGGCTTACCATCTGGCCCCAGTGCTGCAATGATACCGCGAGACCCACGCTCACCGGCTCCAGATTTATC
AGCAATAAACCAGCCAGCCGGAAGGGCCGAGCGCAGAAGTGGTCCTGCAACTTTATCCGCCTCCATCCAG
TCTATTAATTGTTGCCGGGAAGCTAGAGTAAGTAGTTCGCCAGTTAATAGTTTGCGCAACGTTGTTGCCA
TTGCTACAGGCATCGTGGTGTCACGCTCGTCGTTTGGTATGGCTTCATTCAGCTCCGGTTCCCAACGATC
AAGGCGAGTTACATGATCCCCCATGTTGTGCAAAAAAGCGGTTAGCTCCTTCGGTCCTCCGATCGTTGTC
AGAAGTAAGTTGGCCGCAGTGTTATCACTCATGGTTATGGCAGCACTGCATAATTCTCTTACTGTCATGC
CATCCGTAAGATGCTTTTCTGTGACTGGTGAGTACTCAACCAAGTCATTCTGAGAATAGTGTATGCGGCG
ACCGAGTTGCTCTTGCCCGGCGTCAATACGGGATAATACCGCGCCACATAGCAGAACTTTAAAAGTGCTC
ATCATTGGAAAACGTTCTTCGGGGCGAAAACTCTCAAGGATCTTACCGCTGTTGAGATCCAGTTCGATGT
AACCCACTCGTGCACCCAACTGATCTTCAGCATCTTTTACTTTCACCAGCGTTTCTGGGTGAGCAAAAAC
AGGAAGGCAAAATGCCGCAAAAAAGGGAATAAGGGCGACACGGAAATGTTGAATACTCATACTCTTCCTT
TTTCAATATTATTGAAGCATTTATCAGGGTTATTGTCTCATGAGCGGATACATATTTGAATGTATTTAGA
AAAATAAACAAATAGGGGTTCCGCGCACATTTCCCCGAAAAGTGCCACCTAAATTGTAAGCGTTAATATT
TTGTTAAAATTCGCGTTAAATTTTTGTTAAATCAGCTCATTTTTTAACCAATAGGCCGAAATCGGCAAAA
TCCCTTATAAATCAAAAGAATAGACCGAGATAGGGT
[37 nt withheld, positions 2697-2733]
AAAGAACGTGGACTCCAACGTCAAAGG
[49 nt withheld, positions 2761-2809]
T
[91 nt withheld, positions 2811-2901]
G
[124 nt withheld, positions 2903-3026]
CCCATTCGCCATTCAGGCTGCGCAACTGTTGGGAAGGGCGATCGGTGCGGGCCTCTTCGCTATTACGCCA
GCTGGCGAAAGGGGGATGTGCTGCAAGGCGATTAAGTTGGGTAACGCCAGGGTTTTCCCAGTCACGACGT
TGTAAAACGACGGCCAGTGAGCGCGCGTAATACGACTCACTATAGGGCGAATTGGGTACC
